Addgene plasmid #39093: AMPH
Purpose: Bacterial expression for structure determination; may not be full ORF
Depositing lab: Nicola Burgess-Brown. Depositing organization: University of Oxford.
Backbone
  Vector backbone: pNIC28-Bsa4
  Backbone manufacturer: SGC
  Vector type: Bacterial Expression
Growth in bacteria
  Bacterial resistance: Kanamycin, 50 μg/mL
  Growth temperature: 37°C
  Growth strain: Mach1
  Copy number: Low Copy
Gene/Insert
  Gene/Insert name: AMPH (alt names: amphiphysin isoform 1; PDB:3SOG)
  Species: H. sapiens (human)
  Insert size (bp): 706
  GenBank ID: amphiphysin isoform 1
  Entrez Gene: AMPH (a.k.a. AMPH1)
  Tag / fusion protein: His Tev (N terminal on insert)
  Cloning method: Ligation Independent Cloning
  Sequencing primers: 5′ T7; 3′ T7-term
Terms and licenses: Academic/Nonprofit Terms; Industry Terms: Not Available to Industry
How to cite: AMPH was a gift from Nicola Burgess-Brown (Addgene plasmid # 39093 ; http://n2t.net/addgene:39093 ; RRID:Addgene_39093)
