[The description below was written by a language model from this plasmid's Addgene catalogue record.]
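Description:
AMPH is a bacterial expression plasmid built on the pNIC28-Bsa4 backbone from the SGC, made to produce a fragment of human amphiphysin isoform 1 for structural studies. It is maintained in E. coli as a low-copy plasmid under kanamycin selection. The record gives no feature table, so the origin of replication and the exact regulatory elements are not itemised. However, the listed sequencing primers (T7 forward and T7 terminator reverse) indicate that the insert lies between a T7 promoter and a T7 terminator. This arrangement drives expression in hosts that supply T7 RNA polymerase.

The insert is about 706 bp of the human AMPH gene and was introduced by ligation-independent cloning. The record cautions that it may not be the full open reading frame. At that length it can encode only part of the protein, which fits a domain-level construct chosen for crystallisation, although the record does not give the domain boundaries. The coding sequence is fused at its N terminus to a His tag followed by a TEV protease recognition site. The tag allows the recombinant protein to be captured by immobilised metal affinity chromatography, and TEV cleavage then removes it to leave near-native protein.

The stated purpose is bacterial expression for structure determination, and the record links the construct to a deposited Protein Data Bank structure. It is therefore suited to making purified amphiphysin fragment for crystallography or for related biophysical and biochemical work. Distribution is limited to academic and nonprofit users.
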