>Addgene plasmid #39093 | AMPH | depositor partial sequence | sequence record 49151 | AMPH sequence 706 bps
ATGCACCATCATCATCATCATTCTTCTGGTGTAGATCTGGGTACCGAGAACCTGTACTTCCAATCCATGA
CAAAAGACGAACAGTTCGAAGAATATGTCCAGAACTTCAAACGGCAAGAAGCAGAGGGTACCAGACTTCA
GCGAGAACTCCGAGGATATTTAGCAGCAATCAAAGGCATGCAGGAGGCCTCCATGAAGCTCACAGAGTCG
CTGCATGAAGTCTATGAGCCTGACTGGTATGGGCGGGAAGATGTGAAAATGGTTGGTGAGAAATGTGATG
TGCTGTGGGAAGACTTCCATCAAAAACTCGTGGATGGGTCCTTGCTAACACTGGATACCTACCTGGGGCA
ATTTCCTGACATAAAGAATCGCATCGCCAAGCGCAGCAGGAAGCTAGTGGACTATGACAGTGCCCGCCAC
CATCTGGAAGCTCTGCAGAGCTCCAAGAGGAAGGATGAGAGTCGAATCTCTAAGGCAGAAGAAGAATTTC
AGAAAGCACAGAAAGTGTTTGAAGAGTTTAACGTTGACTTACAAGAAGAGTTACCATCATTATGGTCAAG
ACGAGTTGGATTTTATGTTAATACTTTCAAAAACGTCTCCAGCCTTGAAGCCAAGTTTCATAAGGAAATT
GCGGTGCTTTGCCACAAACTGTATGAAGTGATGACAAAACTGGGTGACTGACAGTAAAGGTGGATACGGA
TCCGAA
