>Addgene plasmid #39093 | AMPH | addgene partial sequence | sequence record 51859 | T7_term
CGGGCTTGGTTAGCAGCCGGAATCTCAGTGGTGGTGGTGGTGGTGCTCGAGTGCGGCCGCAAGCTTGTCG
ACGGAGCTCGAATTCGGATCCGTATCCACCTTTACTGTCAGTCACCCAGTTTTGTCATCACTTCATACAG
TTTGTGGCAAAGCACCGCAATTTCCTTATGAAACTTGGCTTCAAGGCTGGAGACGTTTTTGAAAGTATTA
ACATAAAATCCAACTCGTCTTGACCATAATGATGGTAACTCTTCTTGTAAGTCAACGTTAAACTCTTCAA
ACACTTTCTGTGCTTTCTGAAATTCTTCTTCTGCCTTAGAGATTCGACTCTCATCCTTCCTCTTGGAGCT
CTGCAGAGCTTCCAGATGGTGGCGGGCACTGTCATAGTCCACTAGCTTCCTGCTGCGCTTGGCGATGCGA
TTCTTTATGTCAGGAAATTGCCCCAGGTAGGTATCCAGTGTTAGCAAGGACCCATCCACGAGTTTTTGAT
GGAAGTCTTCCCACAGCACATCACATTTCTCACCAACCATTTTCACATCTTCCCGCCCATACCAGTCAGG
CTCATAGACTTCATGCAGCGACTCTGTGAGCTTCATGGAGGCCTCCTGCATGCCTTTGATTGCTGCTAAA
TATCCTCGGAGTTCTCGCTGAAGTCTGGTACCCTCTGCTTCTTGCCGTTTGAAGTTCTGGACATATTCTT
CGAACTGTTCGTCTTTTGTCATGGATTGGAAGTACAGGTTCTCGGTACCCAGATCTACACCAGAAGAATG
ATGATGATGATGGTGCATATGTATATCTCCTT
