>Addgene plasmid #39093 | AMPH | addgene partial sequence | sequence record 51860 | T7 5'-TAATACGACTCACTATAGGG-3'
CCTCTGAATATTTTGTTTACTTTAAGAAGGAGATATACATATGCACCATCATCATCATCATTCTTCTGGT
GTAGATCTGGGTACCGAGAACCTGTACTTCCAATCCATGACAAAAGACGAACAGTTCGAAGAATATGTCC
AGAACTTCAAACGGCAAGAAGCAGAGGGTACCAGACTTCAGCGAGAACTCCGAGGATATTTAGCAGCAAT
CAAAGGCATGCAGGAGGCCTCCATGAAGCTCACAGAGTCGCTGCATGAAGTCTATGAGCCTGACTGGTAT
GGGCGGGAAGATGTGAAAATGGTTGGTGAGAAATGTGATGTGCTGTGGGAAGACTTCCATCAAAAACTCG
TGGATGGGTCCTTGCTAACACTGGATACCTACCTGGGGCAATTTCCTGACATAAAGAATCGCATCGCCAA
GCGCAGCAGGAAGCTAGTGGACTATGACAGTGCCCGCCACCATCTGGAAGCTCTGCAGAGCTCCAAGAGG
AAGGATGAGAGTCGAATCTCTAAGGCAGAAGAAGAATTTCAGAAAGCACAGAAAGTGTTTGAAGAGTTTA
ACGTTGACTTACAAGAAGAGTTACCATCATTATGGTCAAGACGAGTTGGATTTTATGTTAATACTTTCAA
AAACGTCTCCAGCCTTGAAGCCAAGTTTCATAAGGAAATTGCGGTGCTTTGCCACAAACTGTATGAAGTG
ATGACAAAACTGGGTGACTGACAGTAAAGGTGGATACGGATCCGAATTCGAGCTCCGTCGACAAGCTTGC
GGCCGCACTCGAGCACCACCACCACCACCACTGAGATCCGGCTGCTAACAAAGCCCGAAAAGGAAGCTGA
GTTGGCTGCTGCCACCGCTGAGCAATAACTAGCATAACCCCTTGGGGCCTCTAACGGGTCTTGAGGGGTT
T
